Addgene plasmid #77915: STK17A gRNA (BRDN0001487063)
Purpose: 3rd generation lentiviral gRNA plasmid targeting human STK17A
Depositing lab: John Doench & David Root. Depositing organization: Broad Institute. Publication: Optimized sgRNA design to maximize activity and minimize off-target effects of CRISPR-Cas9. Doench JG, Fusi N, Sullender M, Hegde M, Vaimberg EW, Donovan KF, Smith I, Tothova Z, Wilen C, Orchard R, Virgin HW, Listgarten J, Root DE. Nat Biotechnol. 2016 Jan 18. doi: 10.1038/nbt.3437. PubMed 26780180.
Backbone
  Vector backbone: lentiGuide-Puro
  Backbone manufacturer: Zhang Lab (Addgene plasmid # 52963)
  Vector type: Mammalian Expression, Lentiviral, CRISPR
  Selectable markers: Puromycin
Growth in bacteria
  Bacterial resistance: Ampicillin, 100 μg/mL
  Growth temperature: 37°C
  Growth strain: DH5alpha
  Copy number: High Copy
Gene/Insert
  Gene/Insert name: STK17A (alt names: STK17A; NM_004760.2)
  gRNA/shRNA sequence: CTTCTCTGTCTGCAACACAC
  Species: H. sapiens (human)
  Entrez Gene: STK17A (a.k.a. DRAK1)
  Promoter: hU6
  Cloning method: Unknown
  Sequencing primers: 5′ U6-F; 3′ pS2-R
Terms and licenses: Academic/Nonprofit Terms; Industry Terms: Not Available to Industry
Depositor comments: The gRNA was designed to target the following Genbank reference sequence(s): NM_004760.2. Note that this plasmid does NOT contain Cas9. It should be used in conjunction with lentiCas9-Blast (Addgene #52962) or otherwise with cell lines already expressing Cas9. Browse the full kinome gRNA library at http://www.addgene.org/pooled-library/broadgpp-human-kinome/ or visit http://www.broadinstitute.org/rnai/public/ for detailed protocols and information.
How to cite: STK17A gRNA (BRDN0001487063) was a gift from John Doench & David Root (Addgene plasmid # 77915 ; http://n2t.net/addgene:77915 ; RRID:Addgene_77915)
