[The description below was written by a language model from this plasmid's Addgene catalogue record and pLannotate feature annotations shown in this document.]
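Description:
STK17A gRNA (BRDN0001487063) is a third-generation lentiviral CRISPR guide plasmid built on the lentiGuide-Puro backbone. It carries a single guide RNA directed against human STK17A (also known as DRAK1), designed against the NM_004760.2 reference transcript. In bacteria it is maintained at high copy through a ColE1/pUC-type origin and selected with ampicillin via the β-lactamase gene. The backbone also contains an f1 origin, an SV40 origin and poly(A) signal, T7 and T3 promoters, and remnants of lac sequences.

The lentiviral transfer cassette begins with an RSV promoter fused to a truncated HIV-1 5' LTR, which drives Tat-independent production of the genomic RNA in packaging cells. This is followed by the Ψ packaging signal with a partial gag sequence and the Rev response element for nuclear export. Downstream, a human U6 RNA polymerase III promoter transcribes the STK17A-specific spacer joined to the Streptococcus pyogenes Cas9 guide scaffold. A cPPT/CTS element, which aids nuclear import of the viral genome, follows the guide cassette. A separate EF-1α core promoter with its intron A then expresses puromycin N-acetyltransferase, so transduced mammalian cells can be selected with puromycin. A WPRE enhances transcript expression, and the ΔU3 3' LTR makes the integrated provirus self-inactivating.

The plasmid does not encode Cas9, so it must be used with a separate Cas9 vector or in cells that already express the nuclease. It belongs to a human kinome guide collection and is suited to knocking out STK17A in individual or library-style loss-of-function experiments.
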