Features (pLannotate 1.2.2; 29 found; start..end, strand, type, name):
     14..80      +  CDS            small t antigen (fragment): SV40 (simian virus 40) small t antigen
    106..317     +  promoter       EF-1α core promoter: core promoter for human elongation factor EF-1α
    318..1256    +  intron         EF-1α intron A: intron upstream of the start codon of human EF-1α
   1278..1877    +  CDS            PuroR (fragment): puromycin N-acetyltransferase; pac from Streptomyces; confers resistance to puromycin
   1893..2481    +  misc_feature   WPRE: woodchuck hepatitis virus posttranscriptional regulatory element
   2532..2551    +  misc_feature   cPPT/CTS (fragment): central polypurine tract and central termination sequence of HIV-1
   2553..2786    +  LTR            3' LTR (ΔU3): self-inactivating 3' long terminal repeat (LTR) from HIV-1
   2864..2985    +  polyA_signal   SV40 poly(A) signal: SV40 polyadenylation signal
   3025..3160    +  rep_origin     SV40 ori: SV40 origin of replication
   3181..3199    -  promoter       T7 promoter: promoter for bacteriophage T7 RNA polymerase
   3207..3362    +  CDS            lacZα (fragment): LacZα fragment of β-galactosidase; lacZ fragment
   3367..3795    +  rep_origin     f1 ori (sequence partly withheld): f1 bacteriophage origin of replication; arrow indicates direction of (+) strand synthesis
   3848..3952    +  promoter       AmpR promoter: bla
   3953..4813    +  CDS            AmpR: β-lactamase; bla; confers resistance to ampicillin, carbenicillin, and related antibiotics
   4984..5572    +  rep_origin     ori: high-copy-number ColE1/pMB1/pBR322/pUC origin of replication
   5755..5847    +  CDS            lacI (fragment): lac repressor; lacI; The lac repressor binds to the lac operator to inhibit transcription in E. coli. This inhibition can be relieved by adding lactose or isopropyl-β-D-thiogalactopyranoside (IPTG).
   5860..5881    +  protein_bind   CAP binding site: CAP binding activates transcription in the presence of cAMP. E. coli catabolite activator protein
   5896..5926    +  promoter       lac promoter: promoter for the E. coli lac operon
   5934..5950    +  protein_bind   lac operator: The lac repressor binds to the lac operator to inhibit transcription in E. coli. This inhibition can be relieved by adding lactose or isopropyl-β-D-thiogalactopyranoside (IPTG). lac repressor encoded by lacI
   5995..6013    +  promoter       T3 promoter: promoter for bacteriophage T3 RNA polymerase
   6041..6267    +  promoter       RSV promoter: Rous sarcoma virus enhancer/promoter
   6268..6448    +  LTR            5' LTR (truncated): truncated 5' long terminal repeat (LTR) from HIV-1
   6495..6620    +  misc_feature   HIV-1 Ψ: packaging signal of human immunodeficiency virus type 1
   6604..6967    +  CDS            HIV-1 gag (fragment): gag protein from human immunodeficiency virus 1; gag
   7113..7346    +  misc_feature   RRE: The Rev response element (RRE) of HIV-1 allows for Rev-dependent mRNA export from the nucleus to the cytoplasm.
   7723..7749    +  CDS            Rev (fragment): human immunodeficiency virus 1 (HIV-1) Rev protein; rev; enhances nuclear export of unspliced and incompletely spliced viral mRNAs
   7753..7993    +  promoter       U6 promoter: RNA polymerase III promoter for human U6 snRNA
   8023..8098    +  misc_RNA       gRNA scaffold: guide RNA scaffold for the Streptococcus pyogenes CRISPR/Cas9 system
   8154..8271    +  misc_feature   cPPT/CTS: central polypurine tract and central termination sequence of HIV-1
>Addgene plasmid #77915 | STK17A gRNA (BRDN0001487063) | addgene full sequence | sequence record 188646 | Addgene Assembled Sequence
CCCGGGTGCAAAGATGGATAAAGTTTTAAACAGAGAGGAATCTTTGCAGCTAATGGACCTTCTAGGTCTT
GAAAGGAGTGGGAATTGGCTCCGGTGCCCGTCAGTGGGCAGAGCGCACATCGCCCACAGTCCCCGAGAAG
TTGGGGGGAGGGGTCGGCAATTGATCCGGTGCCTAGAGAAGGTGGCGCGGGGTAAACTGGGAAAGTGATG
TCGTGTACTGGCTCCGCCTTTTTCCCGAGGGTGGGGGAGAACCGTATATAAGTGCAGTAGTCGCCGTGAA
CGTTCTTTTTCGCAACGGGTTTGCCGCCAGAACACAGGTAAGTGCCGTGTGTGGTTCCCGCGGGCCTGGC
CTCTTTACGGGTTATGGCCCTTGCGTGCCTTGAATTACTTCCACCTGGCTGCAGTACGTGATTCTTGATC
CCGAGCTTCGGGTTGGAAGTGGGTGGGAGAGTTCGAGGCCTTGCGCTTAAGGAGCCCCTTCGCCTCGTGC
TTGAGTTGAGGCCTGGCCTGGGCGCTGGGGCCGCCGCGTGCGAATCTGGTGGCACCTTCGCGCCTGTCTC
GCTGCTTTCGATAAGTCTCTAGCCATTTAAAATTTTTGATGACCTGCTGCGACGCTTTTTTTCTGGCAAG
ATAGTCTTGTAAATGCGGGCCAAGATCTGCACACTGGTATTTCGGTTTTTGGGGCCGCGGGCGGCGACGG
GGCCCGTGCGTCCCAGCGCACATGTTCGGCGAGGCGGGGCCTGCGAGCGCGGCCACCGAGAATCGGACGG
GGGTAGTCTCAAGCTGGCCGGCCTGCTCTGGTGCCTGGCCTCGCGCCGCCGTGTATCGCCCCGCCCTGGG
CGGCAAGGCTGGCCCGGTCGGCACCAGTTGCGTGAGCGGAAAGATGGCCGCTTCCCGGCCCTGCTGCAGG
GAGCTCAAAATGGAGGACGCGGCGCTCGGGAGAGCGGGCGGGTGAGTCACCCACACAAAGGAAAAGGGCC
TTTCCGTCCTCAGCCGTCGCTTCATGTGACTCCACGGAGTACCGGGCGCCGTCCAGGCACCTCGATTAGT
TCTCGAGCTTTTGGAGTACGTCGTCTTTAGGTTGGGGGGAGGGGTTTTATGCGATGGAGTTTCCCCACAC
TGAGTGGGTGGAGACTGAAGTTAGGCCAGCTTGGCACTTGATGTAATTCTCCTTGGAATTTGCCCTTTTT
GAGTTTGGATCTTGGTTCATTCTCAAGCCTCAGACAGTGGTTCAAAGTTTTTTTCTTCCATTTCAGGTGT
CGTGACGTACGGCCACCATGACCGAGTACAAGCCCACGGTGCGCCTCGCCACCCGCGACGACGTCCCCAG
GGCCGTACGCACCCTCGCCGCCGCGTTCGCCGACTACCCCGCCACGCGCCACACCGTCGATCCGGACCGC
CACATCGAGCGGGTCACCGAGCTGCAAGAACTCTTCCTCACGCGCGTCGGGCTCGACATCGGCAAGGTGT
GGGTCGCGGACGACGGCGCCGCCGTGGCGGTCTGGACCACGCCGGAGAGCGTCGAAGCGGGGGCGGTGTT
CGCCGAGATCGGCCCGCGCATGGCCGAGTTGAGCGGTTCCCGGCTGGCCGCGCAGCAACAGATGGAAGGC
CTCCTGGCGCCGCACCGGCCCAAGGAGCCCGCGTGGTTCCTGGCCACCGTCGGAGTCTCGCCCGACCACC
AGGGCAAGGGTCTGGGCAGCGCCGTCGTGCTCCCCGGAGTGGAGGCGGCCGAGCGCGCCGGGGTGCCCGC
CTTCCTGGAGACCTCCGCGCCCCGCAACCTCCCCTTCTACGAGCGGCTCGGCTTCACCGTCACCGCCGAC
GTCGAGGTGCCCGAAGGACCGCGCACCTGGTGCATGACCCGCAAGCCCGGTGCCTGAACGCGTTAAGTCG
ACAATCAACCTCTGGATTACAAAATTTGTGAAAGATTGACTGGTATTCTTAACTATGTTGCTCCTTTTAC
GCTATGTGGATACGCTGCTTTAATGCCTTTGTATCATGCTATTGCTTCCCGTATGGCTTTCATTTTCTCC
TCCTTGTATAAATCCTGGTTGCTGTCTCTTTATGAGGAGTTGTGGCCCGTTGTCAGGCAACGTGGCGTGG
TGTGCACTGTGTTTGCTGACGCAACCCCCACTGGTTGGGGCATTGCCACCACCTGTCAGCTCCTTTCCGG
GACTTTCGCTTTCCCCCTCCCTATTGCCACGGCGGAACTCATCGCCGCCTGCCTTGCCCGCTGCTGGACA
GGGGCTCGGCTGTTGGGCACTGACAATTCCGTGGTGTTGTCGGGGAAATCATCGTCCTTTCCTTGGCTGC
TCGCCTGTGTTGCCACCTGGATTCTGCGCGGGACGTCCTTCTGCTACGTCCCTTCGGCCCTCAATCCAGC
GGACCTTCCTTCCCGCGGCCTGCTGCCGGCTCTGCGGCCTCTTCCGCGTCTTCGCCTTCGCCCTCAGACG
AGTCGGATCTCCCTTTGGGCCGCCTCCCCGCGTCGACTTTAAGACCAATGACTTACAAGGCAGCTGTAGA
TCTTAGCCACTTTTTAAAAGAAAAGGGGGGACTGGAAGGGCTAATTCACTCCCAACGAAGACAAGATCTG
CTTTTTGCTTGTACTGGGTCTCTCTGGTTAGACCAGATCTGAGCCTGGGAGCTCTCTGGCTAACTAGGGA
ACCCACTGCTTAAGCCTCAATAAAGCTTGCCTTGAGTGCTTCAAGTAGTGTGTGCCCGTCTGTTGTGTGA
CTCTGGTAACTAGAGATCCCTCAGACCCTTTTAGTCAGTGTGGAAAATCTCTAGCAGTACGTATAGTAGT
TCATGTCATCTTATTATTCAGTATTTATAACTTGCAAAGAAATGAATATCAGAGAGTGAGAGGAACTTGT
TTATTGCAGCTTATAATGGTTACAAATAAAGCAATAGCATCACAAATTTCACAAATAAAGCATTTTTTTC
ACTGCATTCTAGTTGTGGTTTGTCCAAACTCATCAATGTATCTTATCATGTCTGGCTCTAGCTATCCCGC
CCCTAACTCCGCCCATCCCGCCCCTAACTCCGCCCAGTTCCGCCCATTCTCCGCCCCATGGCTGACTAAT
TTTTTTTATTTATGCAGAGGCCGAGGCCGCCTCGGCCTCTGAGCTATTCCAGAAGTAGTGAGGAGGCTTT
TTTGGAGGCCTAGGGACGTACCCAATTCGCCCTATAGTGAGTCGTATTACGCGCGCTCACTGGCCGTCGT
TTTACAACGTCGTGACTGGGAAAACCCTGGCGTTACCCAACTTAATCGCCTTGCAGCACATCCCCCTTTC
GCCAGCTGGCGTAATAGCGAAGAGGCCCGCACCGATCGCCCTTCCCAACAGTTGCGCAGCCTGAATGGCG
AATGGG
[124 nt withheld, positions 3367-3490]
C
[91 nt withheld, positions 3492-3582]
A
[49 nt withheld, positions 3584-3632]
CCTTTGACGTTGGAGTCCACGTTCTTT
[37 nt withheld, positions 3660-3696]
ACCCTATCTCGGTCTATTCTTTTGATTTATAAGGGATTTTGCCGATTTCGGCCTATTGGTTAAAAAATGA
GCTGATTTAACAAAAATTTAACGCGAATTTTAACAAAATATTAACGCTTACAATTTAGGTGGCACTTTTC
GGGGAAATGTGCGCGGAACCCCTATTTGTTTATTTTTCTAAATACATTCAAATATGTATCCGCTCATGAG
ACAATAACCCTGATAAATGCTTCAATAATATTGAAAAAGGAAGAGTATGAGTATTCAACATTTCCGTGTC
GCCCTTATTCCCTTTTTTGCGGCATTTTGCCTTCCTGTTTTTGCTCACCCAGAAACGCTGGTGAAAGTAA
AAGATGCTGAAGATCAGTTGGGTGCACGAGTGGGTTACATCGAACTGGATCTCAACAGCGGTAAGATCCT
TGAGAGTTTTCGCCCCGAAGAACGTTTTCCAATGATGAGCACTTTTAAAGTTCTGCTATGTGGCGCGGTA
TTATCCCGTATTGACGCCGGGCAAGAGCAACTCGGTCGCCGCATACACTATTCTCAGAATGACTTGGTTG
AGTACTCACCAGTCACAGAAAAGCATCTTACGGATGGCATGACAGTAAGAGAATTATGCAGTGCTGCCAT
AACCATGAGTGATAACACTGCGGCCAACTTACTTCTGACAACGATCGGAGGACCGAAGGAGCTAACCGCT
TTTTTGCACAACATGGGGGATCATGTAACTCGCCTTGATCGTTGGGAACCGGAGCTGAATGAAGCCATAC
CAAACGACGAGCGTGACACCACGATGCCTGTAGCAATGGCAACAACGTTGCGCAAACTATTAACTGGCGA
ACTACTTACTCTAGCTTCCCGGCAACAATTAATAGACTGGATGGAGGCGGATAAAGTTGCAGGACCACTT
CTGCGCTCGGCCCTTCCGGCTGGCTGGTTTATTGCTGATAAATCTGGAGCCGGTGAGCGTGGGTCTCGCG
GTATCATTGCAGCACTGGGGCCAGATGGTAAGCCCTCCCGTATCGTAGTTATCTACACGACGGGGAGTCA
GGCAACTATGGATGAACGAAATAGACAGATCGCTGAGATAGGTGCCTCACTGATTAAGCATTGGTAACTG
TCAGACCAAGTTTACTCATATATACTTTAGATTGATTTAAAACTTCATTTTTAATTTAAAAGGATCTAGG
TGAAGATCCTTTTTGATAATCTCATGACCAAAATCCCTTAACGTGAGTTTTCGTTCCACTGAGCGTCAGA
CCCCGTAGAAAAGATCAAAGGATCTTCTTGAGATCCTTTTTTTCTGCGCGTAATCTGCTGCTTGCAAACA
AAAAAACCACCGCTACCAGCGGTGGTTTGTTTGCCGGATCAAGAGCTACCAACTCTTTTTCCGAAGGTAA
CTGGCTTCAGCAGAGCGCAGATACCAAATACTGTTCTTCTAGTGTAGCCGTAGTTAGGCCACCACTTCAA
GAACTCTGTAGCACCGCCTACATACCTCGCTCTGCTAATCCTGTTACCAGTGGCTGCTGCCAGTGGCGAT
AAGTCGTGTCTTACCGGGTTGGACTCAAGACGATAGTTACCGGATAAGGCGCAGCGGTCGGGCTGAACGG
GGGGTTCGTGCACACAGCCCAGCTTGGAGCGAACGACCTACACCGAACTGAGATACCTACAGCGTGAGCT
ATGAGAAAGCGCCACGCTTCCCGAAGGGAGAAAGGCGGACAGGTATCCGGTAAGCGGCAGGGTCGGAACA
GGAGAGCGCACGAGGGAGCTTCCAGGGGGAAACGCCTGGTATCTTTATAGTCCTGTCGGGTTTCGCCACC
TCTGACTTGAGCGTCGATTTTTGTGATGCTCGTCAGGGGGGCGGAGCCTATGGAAAAACGCCAGCAACGC
GGCCTTTTTACGGTTCCTGGCCTTTTGCTGGCCTTTTGCTCACATGTTCTTTCCTGCGTTATCCCCTGAT
TCTGTGGATAACCGTATTACCGCCTTTGAGTGAGCTGATACCGCTCGCCGCAGCCGAACGACCGAGCGCA
GCGAGTCAGTGAGCGAGGAAGCGGAAGAGCGCCCAATACGCAAACCGCCTCTCCCCGCGCGTTGGCCGAT
TCATTAATGCAGCTGGCACGACAGGTTTCCCGACTGGAAAGCGGGCAGTGAGCGCAACGCAATTAATGTG
AGTTAGCTCACTCATTAGGCACCCCAGGCTTTACACTTTATGCTTCCGGCTCGTATGTTGTGTGGAATTG
TGAGCGGATAACAATTTCACACAGGAAACAGCTATGACCATGATTACGCCAAGCGCGCAATTAACCCTCA
CTAAAGGGAACAAAAGCTGGAGCTGCAAGCTTAATGTAGTCTTATGCAATACTCTTGTAGTCTTGCAACA
TGGTAACGATGAGTTAGCAACATGCCTTACAAGGAGAGAAAAAGCACCGTGCATGCCGATTGGTGGAAGT
AAGGTGGTACGATCGTGCCTTATTAGGAAGGCAACAGACGGGTCTGACATGGATTGGACGAACCACTGAA
TTGCCGCATTGCAGAGATATTGTATTTAAGTGCCTAGCTCGATACATAAACGGGTCTCTCTGGTTAGACC
AGATCTGAGCCTGGGAGCTCTCTGGCTAACTAGGGAACCCACTGCTTAAGCCTCAATAAAGCTTGCCTTG
AGTGCTTCAAGTAGTGTGTGCCCGTCTGTTGTGTGACTCTGGTAACTAGAGATCCCTCAGACCCTTTTAG
TCAGTGTGGAAAATCTCTAGCAGTGGCGCCCGAACAGGGACTTGAAAGCGAAAGGGAAACCAGAGGAGCT
CTCTCGACGCAGGACTCGGCTTGCTGAAGCGCGCACGGCAAGAGGCGAGGGGCGGCGACTGGTGAGTACG
CCAAAAATTTTGACTAGCGGAGGCTAGAAGGAGAGAGATGGGTGCGAGAGCGTCAGTATTAAGCGGGGGA
GAATTAGATCGCGATGGGAAAAAATTCGGTTAAGGCCAGGGGGAAAGAAAAAATATAAATTAAAACATAT
AGTATGGGCAAGCAGGGAGCTAGAACGATTCGCAGTTAATCCTGGCCTGTTAGAAACATCAGAAGGCTGT
AGACAAATACTGGGACAGCTACAACCATCCCTTCAGACAGGATCAGAAGAACTTAGATCATTATATAATA
CAGTAGCAACCCTCTATTGTGTGCATCAAAGGATAGAGATAAAAGACACCAAGGAAGCTTTAGACAAGAT
AGAGGAAGAGCAAAACAAAAGTAAGACCACCGCACAGCAAGCGGCCGCTGATCTTCAGACCTGGAGGAGG
AGATATGAGGGACAATTGGAGAAGTGAATTATATAAATATAAAGTAGTAAAAATTGAACCATTAGGAGTA
GCACCCACCAAGGCAAAGAGAAGAGTGGTGCAGAGAGAAAAAAGAGCAGTGGGAATAGGAGCTTTGTTCC
TTGGGTTCTTGGGAGCAGCAGGAAGCACTATGGGCGCAGCGTCAATGACGCTGACGGTACAGGCCAGACA
ATTATTGTCTGGTATAGTGCAGCAGCAGAACAATTTGCTGAGGGCTATTGAGGCGCAACAGCATCTGTTG
CAACTCACAGTCTGGGGCATCAAGCAGCTCCAGGCAAGAATCCTGGCTGTGGAAAGATACCTAAAGGATC
AACAGCTCCTGGGGATTTGGGGTTGCTCTGGAAAACTCATTTGCACCACTGCTGTGCCTTGGAATGCTAG
TTGGAGTAATAAATCTCTGGAACAGATTTGGAATCACACGACCTGGATGGAGTGGGACAGAGAAATTAAC
AATTACACAAGCTTAATACACTCCTTAATTGAAGAATCGCAAAACCAGCAAGAAAAGAATGAACAAGAAT
TATTGGAATTAGATAAATGGGCAAGTTTGTGGAATTGGTTTAACATAACAAATTGGCTGTGGTATATAAA
ATTATTCATAATGATAGTAGGAGGCTTGGTAGGTTTAAGAATAGTTTTTGCTGTACTTTCTATAGTGAAT
AGAGTTAGGCAGGGATATTCACCATTATCGTTTCAGACCCACCTCCCAACCCCGAGGGGACCCAGAGAGG
GCCTATTTCCCATGATTCCTTCATATTTGCATATACGATACAAGGCTGTTAGAGAGATAATTAGAATTAA
TTTGACTGTAAACACAAAGATATTAGTACAAAATACGTGACGTAGAAAGTAATAATTTCTTGGGTAGTTT
GCAGTTTTAAAATTATGTTTTAAAATGGACTATCATATGCTTACCGTAACTTGAAAGTATTTCGATTTCT
TGGCTTTATATATCTTGTGGAAAGGACGAAACACCGCTTCTCTGTCTGCAACACACGTTTTAGAGCTAGA
AATAGCAAGTTAAAATAAGGCTAGTCCGTTATCAACTTGAAAAAGTGGCACCGAGTCGGTGCTTTTTTAA
GCTTGGCGTAACTAGATCTTGAGACAAATGGCAGTATTCATCCACAATTTTAAAAGAAAAGGGGGGATTG
GGGGGTACAGTGCAGGGGAAAGAATAGTAGACATAATAGCAACAGACATACAAACTAAAGAATTACAAAA
ACAAATTACAAAAATTCAAAATTTTCGGGTTTATTACAGGGACAGCAGAGATCCACTTTGGCGCCGGCTC
GAGGGGG
