>Addgene plasmid #77915 | STK17A gRNA (BRDN0001487063) | depositor partial sequence | sequence record 145375 | Target Sequence
CTTCTCTGTCTGCAACACAC
