>Addgene plasmid #77915 | STK17A gRNA (BRDN0001487063) | addgene partial sequence | sequence record 188645 | hU6-F
TACAAAATACGTGACGTAGAAAGTAATAATTTCTTGGGTAGTTTGCAGTTTTAAAATTATGTTTTAAAAT
GGACTATCATATGCTTACCGTAACTTGAAAGTATTTCGATTTCTTGGCTTTATATATCTTGTGGAAAGGA
CGAAACACCGCTTCTCTGTCTGCAACACACGTTTTAGAGCTAGAAATAGCAAGTTAAAATAAGGCTAGTC
CGTTATCAACTTGAAAAAGTGGCACCGAGTCGGTGCTTTTTTAAGCTTGGCGTAACTAGATCTTGAGACA
AATGGCAGTATTCATCCACAATTTTAAAAGAAAAGGGGGGATTGGGGGGTACAGTGCAGGGGAAAGAATA
GTAGACATAATAGCAACAGACATACAAACTAAAGAATTACAAAAACAAATTACAAAAATTCAAAATTTTC
GGGTTTATTACAGGGACAGCAGAGATCCACTTTGGCGCCGGCTCGAGGGGGCCCGGGTGCAAAGATGGAT
AAAGTTTTAAACAGAGAGGAATCTTTGCAGCTAATGGACCTTCTAGGTCTTGAAAGGAGTGGGAATTGGC
TCCGGTGCCC
